>Addgene plasmid #168201 | pCS2-zfCSF3a | depositor full sequence | sequence record 334438 | pCS2-zfCSF3a sequence 4790 bps
CGCCATTCTGCCTGGGGACGTCGGAGCAAGCTTGATTTAGGTGACACTATAGAATACAAGCTACTTGTTC
TTTTTGCAGGATCCCATCGATTCGAATTCCTGCAGCCCTGAACATGGGGCTTTGTTACTACTGGAGTCTG
GTGATTGTGCTCCTCTGCTTTTTGATTGGTGTTGCTATAATGAACTTCCAGGCTCAGTTTTTTTTCACAT
TAGTGGGGATCGTTGTGTCTGCTCCTGTTCCTCAGAAACTGGACATCATGAACAAGGATACTATTGAACA
AGCACACAGCTTAATCAGCAAAACTCTGGAAGATATTCCTGCAACTCATGCAGCATGGGTAAAGAGCAAG
AGTCTGGCTTGGGGCAGCAGCACAGATAAGCTGCAGCACTTGAAACATTACATACCCTCAGCCCCTGTTC
TCCAGAACATCACTGATATCAGCAGTCTGGAAACCTGTCTTGATAAAATAGTGAGGGGCCTGCAACTACA
TCTGAACCTCCTGAAAGATCTCATTGAAGCAACGACCCTGTCGCAGACTGACCAGGTGACAGAACTGCAG
GCTGACATTCAAGAACTTGTGCTTCTTATCGAGGAGCTTCAGAATCAGTCAGGATTTAACCCATCACAGC
AGACATCAGAAGAGCAGTCCCAGAGCTTCAAGCTCAATCTGACCCAACACCTGAAAAGTGATTTCCAGAC
TGAGGCCGCGGCTCACCTAATCCTGCATCAACTGCGGGATTTCAGCTGTGACATCCTTCAGAGGATCCTC
AGTATTCGTGTATGAATCGATCCGGGGGGATCCACTAGTTCTAGAACTATAGTGAGTCGTATTACGTAGA
TCCAGACATGATAAGATACATTGATGAGTTTGGACAAACCACAACTAGAATGCAGTGAAAAAAATGCTTT
ATTTGTGAAATTTGTGATGCTATTGCTTTATTTGTAACCATTATAAGCTGCAATAAACAAGTTAACAACA
ACAATTGCATTCATTTTATGTTTCAGGTTCAGGGGGAGGTGTGGGAGGTTTTTTAATTCGCGGCCGCGGC
GCCAATGCATTGGGCCCGGTACCCAGCTTTTGTTCCCTTTAGTGAGGGTTAATTGCGCGCTTGGCGTAAT
CATGGTCATAGCTGTTTCCTGTGTGAAATTGTTATCCGCTCACAATTCCACACAACATACGAGCCGGAAG
CATAAAGTGTAAAGCCTGGGGTGCCTAATGAGTGAGCTAACTCACATTAATTGCGTTGCGCTCACTGCCC
GCTTTCCAGTCGGGAAACCTGTCGTGCCAGCTGCATTAATGAATCGGCCAACGCGCGGGGAGAGGCGGTT
TGCGTATTGGGCGCTCTTCCGCTTCCTCGCTCACTGACTCGCTGCGCTCGGTCGTTCGGCTGCGGCGAGC
GGTATCAGCTCACTCAAAGGCGGTAATACGGTTATCCACAGAATCAGGGGATAACGCAGGAAAGAACATG
TGAGCAAAAGGCCAGCAAAAGGCCAGGAACCGTAAAAAGGCCGCGTTGCTGGCGTTTTTCCATAGGCTCC
GCCCCCCTGACGAGCATCACAAAAATCGACGCTCAAGTCAGAGGTGGCGAAACCCGACAGGACTATAAAG
ATACCAGGCGTTTCCCCCTGGAAGCTCCCTCGTGCGCTCTCCTGTTCCGACCCTGCCGCTTACCGGATAC
CTGTCCGCCTTTCTCCCTTCGGGAAGCGTGGCGCTTTCTCATAGCTCACGCTGTAGGTATCTCAGTTCGG
TGTAGGTCGTTCGCTCCAAGCTGGGCTGTGTGCACGAACCCCCCGTTCAGCCCGACCGCTGCGCCTTATC
CGGTAACTATCGTCTTGAGTCCAACCCGGTAAGACACGACTTATCGCCACTGGCAGCAGCCACTGGTAAC
AGGATTAGCAGAGCGAGGTATGTAGGCGGTGCTACAGAGTTCTTGAAGTGGTGGCCTAACTACGGCTACA
CTAGAAGGACAGTATTTGGTATCTGCGCTCTGCTGAAGCCAGTTACCTTCGGAAAAAGAGTTGGTAGCTC
TTGATCCGGCAAACAAACCACCGCTGGTAGCGGTGGTTTTTTTGTTTGCAAGCAGCAGATTACGCGCAGA
AAAAAAGGATCTCAAGAAGATCCTTTGATCTTTTCTACGGGGTCTGACGCTCAGTGGAACGAAAACTCAC
GTTAAGGGATTTTGGTCATGAGATTATCAAAAAGGATCTTCACCTAGATCCTTTTAAATTAAAAATGAAG
TTTTAAATCAATCTAAAGTATATATGAGTAAACTTGGTCTGACAGTTACCAATGCTTAATCAGTGAGGCA
CCTATCTCAGCGATCTGTCTATTTCGTTCATCCATAGTTGCCTGACTCCCCGTCGTGTAGATAACTACGA
TACGGGAGGGCTTACCATCTGGCCCCAGTGCTGCAATGATACCGCGAGACCCACGCTCACCGGCTCCAGA
TTTATCAGCAATAAACCAGCCAGCCGGAAGGGCCGAGCGCAGAAGTGGTCCTGCAACTTTATCCGCCTCC
ATCCAGTCTATTAATTGTTGCCGGGAAGCTAGAGTAAGTAGTTCGCCAGTTAATAGTTTGCGCAACGTTG
TTGCCATTGCTACAGGCATCGTGGTGTCACGCTCGTCGTTTGGTATGGCTTCATTCAGCTCCGGTTCCCA
ACGATCAAGGCGAGTTACATGATCCCCCATGTTGTGCAAAAAAGCGGTTAGCTCCTTCGGTCCTCCGATC
GTTGTCAGAAGTAAGTTGGCCGCAGTGTTATCACTCATGGTTATGGCAGCACTGCATAATTCTCTTACTG
TCATGCCATCCGTAAGATGCTTTTCTGTGACTGGTGAGTACTCAACCAAGTCATTCTGAGAATAGTGTAT
GCGGCGACCGAGTTGCTCTTGCCCGGCGTCAATACGGGATAATACCGCGCCACATAGCAGAACTTTAAAA
GTGCTCATCATTGGAAAACGTTCTTCGGGGCGAAAACTCTCAAGGATCTTACCGCTGTTGAGATCCAGTT
CGATGTAACCCACTCGTGCACCCAACTGATCTTCAGCATCTTTTACTTTCACCAGCGTTTCTGGGTGAGC
AAAAACAGGAAGGCAAAATGCCGCAAAAAAGGGAATAAGGGCGACACGGAAATGTTGAATACTCATACTC
TTCCTTTTTCAATATTATTGAAGCATTTATCAGGGTTATTGTCTCATGAGCGGATACATATTTGAATGTA
TTTAGAAAAATAAACAAATAGGGGTTCCGCGCACATTTCCCCGAAAAGTGCCACCTAAATTGTAAGCGTT
AATATTTTGTTAAAATTCGCGTTAAATTTTTGTTAAATCAGCTCATTTTTTAACCAATAGGCCGAAATCG
GCAAAATCCCTTATAAATCAAAAGAATAGACCGAGATAGGGT
[37 nt withheld, positions 3403-3439]
AAAGAACGTGGACTCCAACGTCAAAGG
[49 nt withheld, positions 3467-3515]
T
[91 nt withheld, positions 3517-3607]
G
[124 nt withheld, positions 3609-3732]
CCCATTCGCCATTCAGGCTGCGCAACTGTTGGGAAGGGCGATCGGTGCGGGCCTCTTCGCTATTACGCCA
GTCGACCATAGCCAATTCAATATGGCGTATATGGACTCATGCCAATTCAATATGGTGGATCTGGACCTGT
GCCAATTCAATATGGCGTATATGGACTCGTGCCAATTCAATATGGTGGATCTGGACCCCAGCCAATTCAA
TATGGCGGACTTGGCACCATGCCAATTCAATATGGCGGACTTGGCACTGTGCCAACTGGGGAGGGGTCTA
CTTGGCACGGTGCCAAGTTTGAGGAGGGGTCTTGGCCCTGTGCCAAGTCCGCCATATTGAATTGGCATGG
TGCCAATAATGGCGGCCATATTGGCTATATGCCAGGATCAATATATAGGCAATATCCAATATGGCCCTAT
GCCAATATGGCTATTGGCCAGGTTCAATACTATGTATTGGCCCTATGCCATATAGTATTCCATATATGGG
TTTTCCTATTGACGTAGATAGCCCCTCCCAATGGGCGGTCCCATATACCATATATGGGGCTTCCTAATAC
CGCCCATAGCCACTCCCCCATTGACGTCAATGGTCTCTATATATGGTCTTTCCTATTGACGTCATATGGG
CGGTCCTATTGACGTATATGGCGCCTCCCCCATTGACGTCAATTACGGTAAATGGCCCGCCTGGCTCAAT
GCCCATTGACGTCAATAGGACCACCCACCATTGACGTCAATGGGATGGCTCATTGCCCATTCATATCCGT
TCTCACGCCCCCTATTGACGTCAATGACGGTAAATGGCCCACTTGGCAGTACATCAATATCTATTAATAG
TAACTTGGCAAGTACATTACTATTGGAAGGACGCCAGGGTACATTGGCAGTACTCCCATTGACGTCAATG
GCGGTAAATGGCCCGCGATGGCTGCCAAGTACATCCCCATTGACGTCAATGGGGAGGGGCAATGACGCAA
ATGGGCGTTCCATTGACGTAAATGGGCGGTAGGCGTGCCTAATGGGAGGTCTATATAAGCAATGCTCGTT
TAGGGAAC
Features (pLannotate 1.2.2; 16 found; start..end, strand, type, name):
     35..53      +  promoter       SP6 promoter: promoter for bacteriophage SP6 RNA polymerase
     92..108     -  misc_feature   MCS (fragment): pBluescript multiple cloning site
    795..815     -  misc_feature   MCS (fragment): pBluescript multiple cloning site
    817..834     -  promoter       T7 promoter (fragment): promoter for bacteriophage T7 RNA polymerase
    839..973     -  polyA_signal   SV40 poly(A) signal: SV40 polyadenylation signal
   1086..1104    -  promoter       T3 promoter: promoter for bacteriophage T3 RNA polymerase
   1149..1165    -  protein_bind   lac operator: The lac repressor binds to the lac operator to inhibit transcription in E. coli. This inhibition can be relieved by adding lactose or isopropyl-β-D-thiogalactopyranoside (IPTG). lac repressor encoded by lacI
   1173..1203    -  promoter       lac promoter: promoter for the E. coli lac operon
   1218..1239    -  protein_bind   CAP binding site: CAP binding activates transcription in the presence of cAMP. E. coli catabolite activator protein
   1252..1344    -  CDS            lacI (fragment): lac repressor; lacI; The lac repressor binds to the lac operator to inhibit transcription in E. coli. This inhibition can be relieved by adding lactose or isopropyl-β-D-thiogalactopyranoside (IPTG).
   1527..2115    -  rep_origin     ori: high-copy-number ColE1/pMB1/pBR322/pUC origin of replication
   2286..3146    -  CDS            AmpR: β-lactamase; bla; confers resistance to ampicillin, carbenicillin, and related antibiotics
   3147..3251    -  promoter       AmpR promoter: bla
   3304..3732    -  rep_origin     f1 ori (sequence partly withheld): f1 bacteriophage origin of replication; arrow indicates direction of (+) strand synthesis
   3737..3803    -  CDS            lacZα (fragment): LacZα fragment of β-galactosidase; lacZ fragment
   3806..4790    +  promoter       CMV IE94 promoter: enhancer/promoter region of simian cytomegalovirus major immediate early transcription unit IE94
