>Addgene plasmid #168201 | pCS2-zfCSF3a | addgene full sequence | sequence record 340742 | Addgene NGS Result
CGCCATTCTGCCTGGGGACGTCGGAGCAAGCTTGATTTAGGTGACACTATAGAATACAAGCTACTTGTTC
TTTTTGCAGGATCCCATCGATTCGAATTCCTGCAGCCCTGAACATGGGGCTTTGTTACTACTGGAGTCTG
GTGATTGTGCTCCTCTGCTTTTTGATTGGTGTTGCTATAATGAACTTCCAGGCAGCTCAGTTTTTTTTCA
CATTAGTGGGGATCGTTGTGTCTGCTCCTGTTCCTCAGAAACTGGACATCATGAACAAGGATACTATTGA
ACAAGCACACAGTTTAATCAGCAAAACTCTGGAAGATATTCCTGCAACTCATGCAGCATGGGTAAAGAGC
AAGAGTCTGGCTTGGGGCAGCAGCACAGATAAGCTGCAGCACTTGAAACATTACATACCCTCAGCCCCTG
TTCTCCAGAACATCACTGATATCAGCAGTCTGGAAACCTGTCTTGATAAAATAGTGAGGGGCCTGCAACT
ACATCTGAACCTCCTGAAAGATCTCATTGAAGCAACGACCCTGTCGCAGACTGACCAGGTGACAGAACTG
CAGGCTGACATTCAAGAACTTGTGCTTCTTATCGAGGAGCTTCAGAATCAGTCAGGATTTAACCCATCAC
AGCAGACATCAGAAGAGCAGTCCCAGAGCTTCAAGCTCAATCTGACCCAACACCTGAAAAGTGATTTCCA
GACTGAGGCCGCGGCTCACCTAATCCTGCATCAACTGCGGGATTTCAGCTGTGACATCCTTCAGAGGATC
CTCAGTATTCGTGTATGAATCGATCCGGGGGGATCCACTAGTTCTAGAAGCCCTATAGTGAGTCGTATTA
CGTAGATCCAGACATGATAAGATACATTGATGAGTTTGGACAAACCACAACTAGAATGCAGTGAAAAAAA
TGCTTTATTTGTGAAATTTGTGATGCTATTGCTTTATTTGTAACCATTATAAGCTGCAATAAACAAGTTA
ACAACAACAATTGCATTCATTTTATGTTTCAGGTTCAGGGGGAGGTGTGGGAGGTTTTTTAATTCGCGGC
CGCGGCGCCAATGCATTGGGCCCGGTACCCAGCTTTTGTTCCCTTTAGTGAGGGTTAATTGCGCGCTTGG
CGTAATCATGGTCATAGCTGTTTCCTGTGTGAAATTGTTATCCGCTCACAATTCCACACAACATACGAGC
CGGGAGCATAAAGTGTAAAGCCTGGGGTGCCTAATGAGTGAGCTAACTCACATTAATTGCGTTGCGCTCA
CTGCCCGCTTTCCAGTCGGGAAACCTGTCGTGCCAGCTGCATTAATGAATCGGCCAACGCGCGGGGAGAG
GCGGTTTGCGTATTGGGCGCTCTTCCGCTTCCTCGCTCACTGACTCGCTGCGCTCGGTCGTTCGGCTGCG
GCGAGCGGTATCAGCTCACTCAAAGGCGGTAATACGGTTATCCACAGAATCAGGGGATAACGCAGGAAAG
AACATGTGAGCAAAAGGCCAGCAAAAGGCCAGGAACCGTAAAAAGGCCGCGTTGCTGGCGTTTTTCCATA
GGCTCCGCCCCCCTGACGAGCATCACAAAAATCGACGCTCAAGTCAGAGGTGGCGAAACCCGACAGGACT
ATAAAGATACCAGGCGTTTCCCCCTGGAAGCTCCCTCGTGCGCTCTCCTGTTCCGACCCTGCCGCTTACC
GGATACCTGTCCGCCTTTCTCCCTTCGGGAAGCGTGGCGCTTTCTCATAGCTCACGCTGTAGGTATCTCA
GTTCGGTGTAGGTCGTTCGCTCCAAGCTGGGCTGTGTGCACGAACCCCCCGTTCAGCCCGACCGCTGCGC
CTTATCCGGTAACTATCGTCTTGAGTCCAACCCGGTAAGACACGACTTATCGCCACTGGCAGCAGCCACT
GGTAACAGGATTAGCAGAGCGAGGTATGTAGGCGGTGCTACAGAGTTCTTGAAGTGGTGGCCTAACTACG
GCTACACTAGAAGAACAGTATTTGGTATCTGCGCTCTGCTGAAGCCAGTTACCTTCGGAAAAAGAGTTGG
TAGCTCTTGATCCGGCAAACAAACCACCGCTGGTAGCGGTGGTTTTTTTGTTTGCAAGCAGCAGATTACG
CGCAGAAAAAAAGGATCTCAAGAAGATCCTTTGATCTTTTCTACGGGGTCTGACGCTCAGTGGAACGAAA
ACTCACGTTAAGGGATTTTGGTCATGAGATTATCAAAAAGGATCTTCACCTAGATCCTTTTAAATTAAAA
ATGAAGTTTTAAATCAATCTAAAGTATATATGAGTAAACTTGGTCTGACAGTTACCAATGCTTAATCAGT
GAGGCACCTATCTCAGCGATCTGTCTATTTCGTTCATCCATAGTTGCCTGACTCCCCGTCGTGTAGATAA
CTACGATACGGGAGGGCTTACCATCTGGCCCCAGTGCTGCAATGATACCGCGAGACCCACGCTCACCGGC
TCCAGATTTATCAGCAATAAACCAGCCAGCCGGAAGGGCCGAGCGCAGAAGTGGTCCTGCAACTTTATCC
GCCTCCATCCAGTCTATTAATTGTTGCCGGGAAGCTAGAGTAAGTAGTTCGCCAGTTAATAGTTTGCGCA
ACGTTGTTGCCATTGCTACAGGCATCGTGGTGTCACGCTCGTCGTTTGGTATGGCTTCATTCAGCTCCGG
TTCCCAACGATCAAGGCGAGTTACATGATCCCCCATGTTGTGCAAAAAAGCGGTTAGCTCCTTCGGTCCT
CCGATCGTTGTCAGAAGTAAGTTGGCCGCAGTGTTATCACTCATGGTTATGGCAGCACTGCATAATTCTC
TTACTGTCATGCCATCCGTAAGATGCTTTTCTGTGACTGGTGAGTACTCAACCAAGTCATTCTGAGAATA
GTGTATGCGGCGACCGAGTTGCTCTTGCCCGGCGTCAATACGGGATAATACCGCGCCACATAGCAGAACT
TTAAAAGTGCTCATCATTGGAAAACGTTCTTCGGGGCGAAAACTCTCAAGGATCTTACCGCTGTTGAGAT
CCAGTTCGATGTAACCCACTCGTGCACCCAACTGATCTTCAGCATCTTTTACTTTCACCAGCGTTTCTGG
GTGAGCAAAAACAGGAAGGCAAAATGCCGCAAAAAAGGGAATAAGGGCGACACGGAAATGTTGAATACTC
ATACTCTTCCTTTTTCAATATTATTGAAGCATTTATCAGGGTTATTGTCTCATGAGCGGATACATATTTG
AATGTATTTAGAAAAATAAACAAATAGGGGTTCCGCGCACATTTCCCCGAAAAGTGCCACCTAAATTGTA
AGCGTTAATATTTTGTTAAAATTCGCGTTAAATTTTTGTTAAATCAGCTCATTTTTTAACCAATAGGCCG
AAATCGGCAAAATCCCTTATAAATCAAAAGAATAGACCGAGATAGGGT
[37 nt withheld, positions 3409-3445]
AAAGAACGTGGACTCCAACGTCAAAGG
[49 nt withheld, positions 3473-3521]
T
[91 nt withheld, positions 3523-3613]
G
[124 nt withheld, positions 3615-3738]
CCCATTCGCCATTCAGGCTGCGCAACTGTTGGGAAGGGCGATCGGTGCGGGCCTCTTCGCTATTACGCCA
GTCGACCGCCAATTCAATATGGCGTATATGGACTCATGCCAATTCAATATGGTGGATCTGGACCTGTGCC
AATTCAATATGGCGTATATGGACTCGTGCCAATTCAATATGGTGGATCTGGACCCCAGCCAATTCAATAT
GGCGGACTTGGCACCATGCCAATTCAATATGGCGGACCTGGCACTGTGCCAACTGGGGAGGGGTCTACTT
GGCACGGTGCCAAGTTTGAGGAGGGGTCTTGGCCCTGTGCCAAGTCCGCCATATTGAATTGGCATGGTGC
CAATAATGGCGGCCATATTGGCTATATGCCAGGATCAATATATAGGCAATATCCAATATGGCCCTATGCC
AATATGGCTATTGGCCAGGTTCAATACTATGTATTGGCCCTATGCCATATAGTATTCCATATATGGGTTT
TCCTATTGACGTAGATAGCCCCTCCCAATGGGCGGTCCCATATACCATATATGGGGCTTCCTAATACCGC
CCATAGCCACTCCCCCATTGACGTCAATGGTCTCTATATATGGTCTTTCCTATTGACGTCATATGGGCGG
TCCTATTGACGTATATGGCGCCTCCCCCATTGACGTCAATTACGGTAAATGGCCCGCCTGGCTCAATGCC
CATTGACGTCAATAGGACCACCCACCATTGACGTCAATGGGATGGCTCATTGCCCATTCATATCCGTTCT
CACGCCCCCTATTGACGTCAATGACGGTAAATGGCCCACTTGGCAGTACATCAATATCTATTAATAGTAA
CTTGGCAAGTACATTACTATTGGAAGTACGCCAGGGTACATTGGCAGTACTCCCATTGACGTCAATGGCG
GTAAATGGCCCGCGATGGCTGCCAAGTACATCCCCATTGACGTCAATGGGGAGGGGCAATGACGCAAATG
GGCGTTCCATTGACGTAAATGGGCGGTAGGCGTGCCTAATGGGAGGTCTATATAAGCAATGCTCGTTTAG
GGAAC
Features (pLannotate 1.2.2; 16 found; start..end, strand, type, name):
     35..53      +  promoter       SP6 promoter: promoter for bacteriophage SP6 RNA polymerase
     92..108     -  misc_feature   MCS (fragment): pBluescript multiple cloning site
    798..818     -  misc_feature   MCS (fragment): pBluescript multiple cloning site
    822..840     -  promoter       T7 promoter: promoter for bacteriophage T7 RNA polymerase
    845..979     -  polyA_signal   SV40 poly(A) signal: SV40 polyadenylation signal
   1092..1110    -  promoter       T3 promoter: promoter for bacteriophage T3 RNA polymerase
   1155..1171    -  protein_bind   lac operator: The lac repressor binds to the lac operator to inhibit transcription in E. coli. This inhibition can be relieved by adding lactose or isopropyl-β-D-thiogalactopyranoside (IPTG). lac repressor encoded by lacI
   1179..1209    -  promoter       lac promoter: promoter for the E. coli lac operon
   1224..1245    -  protein_bind   CAP binding site: CAP binding activates transcription in the presence of cAMP. E. coli catabolite activator protein
   1258..1350    -  CDS            lacI (fragment): lac repressor; lacI; The lac repressor binds to the lac operator to inhibit transcription in E. coli. This inhibition can be relieved by adding lactose or isopropyl-β-D-thiogalactopyranoside (IPTG).
   1533..2121    -  rep_origin     ori: high-copy-number ColE1/pMB1/pBR322/pUC origin of replication
   2292..3152    -  CDS            AmpR: β-lactamase; bla; confers resistance to ampicillin, carbenicillin, and related antibiotics
   3153..3257    -  promoter       AmpR promoter: bla
   3310..3738    -  rep_origin     f1 ori (sequence partly withheld): f1 bacteriophage origin of replication; arrow indicates direction of (+) strand synthesis
   3743..3809    -  CDS            lacZα (fragment): LacZα fragment of β-galactosidase; lacZ fragment
   3816..4793    +  promoter       CMV IE94 promoter: enhancer/promoter region of simian cytomegalovirus major immediate early transcription unit IE94
