[The description below was written by a language model from this plasmid's Addgene catalogue record and pLannotate feature annotations shown in this document.]
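Description:
pCS2-zfCSF3a is a vertebrate expression and in vitro transcription plasmid built on the pCS2+ backbone, carrying the zebrafish (Danio rerio) csf3a cDNA, which encodes one of the two paralogous granulocyte colony-stimulating factors (also called Gcsf). It is propagated in E. coli as a high-copy plasmid through a ColE1/pUC-type origin and selected with ampicillin via the β-lactamase gene. An f1 phage origin and remnants of lac/lacZα sequences from the parental cloning vector are also present. The total size is about 4.8 kb; the depositor's sequence and the repository's sequencing result differ by only a few bases and give the same feature layout.

The roughly 690 bp insert was cloned between the EcoRI and XbaI sites of the polylinker. The annotation software did not label it, but it corresponds to the unannotated interval between the two polylinker fragments. Upstream lies the simian cytomegalovirus IE94 enhancer/promoter, which drives strong expression in mammalian, zebrafish, Xenopus and chicken cells, followed by an SP6 promoter immediately before the insert. An SV40 polyadenylation signal sits downstream, so both cellular transcripts and SP6-generated run-off transcripts carry this 3′ processing sequence. T7 and T3 promoters are annotated on the opposite strand downstream of the insert, with T7 positioned to allow antisense transcription.

The insert lacks A27 relative to the reference, which the depositor describes as a common polymorphism without functional consequence. No epitope tag or reporter is recorded. The stated uses are expression of zebrafish Csf3a and synthesis of mRNA, typically for embryo injection to study this cytokine in hematopoietic development.
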