Addgene plasmid #168201: pCS2-zfCSF3a
Purpose: Express zebrafish Csf3a, mRNA synthesis
Depositing lab: Petr Bartunek. Depositing organization: Institute of Molecular Genetics of the Czech Academy of Sciences. Publication: The zebrafish granulocyte colony-stimulating factors (Gcsfs): 2 paralogous cytokines and their roles in hematopoietic development and maintenance. Stachura DL, Svoboda O, Campbell CA, Espin-Palazon R, Lau RP, Zon LI, Bartunek P, Traver D. Blood. 2013 Dec 5;122(24):3918-28. doi: 10.1182/blood-2012-12-475392. Epub 2013 Oct 15. PubMed 24128862.
Backbone
  Vector backbone: pCS2+
  Backbone size w/o insert (bp): 4095
  Total vector size (bp): 4790
  Vector type: Mammalian Expression ; Vertebrate expression (zebrafish, chicken, xenopus)
Growth in bacteria
  Bacterial resistance: Ampicillin, 100 μg/mL
  Growth temperature: 37°C
  Growth strain: DH5alpha
  Copy number: High Copy
Gene/Insert
  Gene/Insert name: Csf3a (alt name: Gcsf3a)
  Species: D. rerio (zebrafish)
  Insert size (bp): 686
  Mutation: Deletion of A27
  GenBank ID: NM_001145242
  Entrez Gene: csf3a (a.k.a. csf3, gcsf)
  Cloning method: Restriction Enzyme; 5′ cloning site EcoRI (not destroyed); 3′ cloning site XbaI (not destroyed)
  Sequencing primers: 5′ SP6; 3′ T7
Terms and licenses: Academic/Nonprofit Terms; Industry Terms: Not Available to Industry
Depositor comments: Please note deletion of A27 in the insert is a common SNP and does not affect function.
How to cite: pCS2-zfCSF3a was a gift from Petr Bartunek (Addgene plasmid # 168201 ; http://n2t.net/addgene:168201 ; RRID:Addgene_168201)
